Addgene plasmid #118240: pBSV2_P0031-mCherryBb
Purpose: Kanamycin-resistant E.coli/B. burgdorferi shuttle vector; Encodes bb0031 promoter driven mCherry
Depositing lab: Christine Jacobs-Wagner. Depositing organization: Yale University. Publication: Fluorescent Proteins, Promoters, and Selectable Markers for Applications in the Lyme Disease Spirochete Borrelia burgdorferi. Takacs CN, Kloos ZA, Scott M, Rosa PA, Jacobs-Wagner C. Appl Environ Microbiol. 2018 Oct 12. pii: AEM.01824-18. doi: 10.1128/AEM.01824-18. PubMed 30315081.
Backbone
  Vector backbone: pBSV2_2
  Vector type: Bacterial Expression
Growth in bacteria
  Bacterial resistance: Kanamycin, 50 μg/mL
  Growth temperature: 30°C
  Growth strain: DH5alpha
  Copy number: High Copy
Gene/Insert
  Gene/Insert name: bb0031 promoter driven mCherry
  Species: Synthetic
  Cloning method: Restriction Enzyme; 5′ cloning site Unknown (unknown if destroyed)
  Sequencing primers: 5′ M13R; 3′ M13F(-21)
Terms and licenses: Academic/Nonprofit Terms; Industry Terms: Not Available to Industry
Depositor comments: Please visit https://www.biorxiv.org/content/early/2018/09/21/363390 for bioRxiv preprint.
How to cite: pBSV2_P0031-mCherryBb was a gift from Christine Jacobs-Wagner (Addgene plasmid # 118240 ; http://n2t.net/addgene:118240 ; RRID:Addgene_118240)
