[The description below was written by a language model from this plasmid's Addgene catalogue record and pLannotate feature annotations shown in this document.]
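Description:
pBSV2_P0031-mCherryBb is a roughly 6.7 kb shuttle plasmid built on the pBSV2_2 backbone for use in both Escherichia coli and the Lyme disease spirochete Borrelia burgdorferi. In E. coli it replicates from a high-copy ColE1/pUC-type origin and is selected with kanamycin through an aph(3')-Ia aminoglycoside phosphotransferase gene. A fragment matching the B. burgdorferi hslU coding region lies immediately upstream of the kanamycin gene. It probably belongs to the Borrelia-derived sequence that drives the marker, although the record does not name that promoter. A stretch of more than 3 kb between the origin and the lac region has no meaningful annotation. The sequences that allow replication in Borrelia presumably sit there, but the feature tables do not identify them. A 17 nt "ADH1 promoter" hit in that stretch and a 21 nt BleoR hit after the kanamycin gene are most likely spurious or vestigial matches.

The payload is an mCherry coding sequence driven by the promoter of the B. burgdorferi gene bb0031. The "Bb" suffix suggests a version adapted for B. burgdorferi, and the insert is listed as synthetic. A reverse-oriented fragment of the neighbouring Borrelia open reading frame (Y032_BORBU) lies just upstream of mCherry, consistent with the promoter having been taken from that intergenic region. The cassette sits within the remnants of a lacZα multiple cloning site, flanked by the lac promoter/operator, a CAP binding site and lacI and lacZα fragments, and can be sequenced with M13 primers.

The plasmid comes from a toolkit of fluorescent proteins, promoters and selectable markers for B. burgdorferi. It serves to express red fluorescence in spirochetes and as a reporter of bb0031 promoter activity. The depositor and repository sequences differ by a few nucleotides but show the same features.
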