Features (pLannotate 1.2.2; 12 found; start..end, strand, type, name):
     71..659     +  rep_origin     ori: high-copy-number ColE1/pMB1/pBR322/pUC origin of replication
   1626..1642    -  promoter       ADH1 promoter (fragment): S. cerevisiae ADH1; promoter for alcohol dehydrogenase 1
   4037..4129    +  CDS            lacI (fragment): lac repressor; lacI; The lac repressor binds to the lac operator to inhibit transcription in E. coli. This inhibition can be relieved by adding lactose or isopropyl-β-D-thiogalactopyranoside (IPTG).
   4142..4163    +  protein_bind   CAP binding site: CAP binding activates transcription in the presence of cAMP. E. coli catabolite activator protein
   4178..4208    +  promoter       lac promoter: promoter for the E. coli lac operon
   4216..4232    +  protein_bind   lac operator: The lac repressor binds to the lac operator to inhibit transcription in E. coli. This inhibition can be relieved by adding lactose or isopropyl-β-D-thiogalactopyranoside (IPTG). lac repressor encoded by lacI
   4276..4404    -  CDS            Y032_BORBU (fragment): Protein predicted: Swiss-Prot protein existence level 4. From Borrelia burgdorferi (strain ATCC 35210 / B31 / CIP 102532 / DSM 4680).
   4490..5197    +  CDS            mCherry: mCherry is a basic (constitutively fluorescent) red fluorescent protein published in 2004, derived from Discosoma sp.. It is reported to be a very rapidly-maturing monomer with low acid sensitivity.
   5207..5361    +  CDS            lacZα (fragment): LacZα fragment of β-galactosidase; lacZ fragment
   5380..5754    +  CDS            hslU (fragment): HSLU_BORBU - Protein inferred from homology: Swiss-Prot protein existence level 3. ATPase subunit of a proteasome-like degradation complex; this subunit has chaperone activity. The binding of ATP and its subsequent hydrolysis by HslU are essential for unfolding of protein substrates subsequently hydrolyzed by HslV. HslU recognizes the N-terminal part of its protein substrates and unfolds these before they are guided to HslV for hydrolysis. From Borrelia burgdorferi (strain ATCC 35210 / B31 / CIP 102532 / DSM 4680).
   5795..6600    +  CDS            KanR (fragment): aminoglycoside phosphotransferase; aph(3')-Ia; confers resistance to kanamycin in bacteria or G418 (Geneticin®) in eukaryotes
   6611..6631    +  CDS            BleoR (fragment): antibiotic-binding protein; Sh ble from Streptoalloteichus hindustanus; confers resistance to bleomycin, phleomycin, and Zeocin™
>Addgene plasmid #118240 | pBSV2_P0031-mCherryBb | depositor full sequence | sequence record 223351 | Full Sequence
CCAAAATCCCTTAACGTGAGTTTTCGTTCCACTGAGCGTCAGACCCCGTAGAAAAGATCAAAGGATCTTC
TTGAGATCCTTTTTTTCTGCGCGTAATCTGCTGCTTGCAAACAAAAAAACCACCGCTACCAGCGGTGGTT
TGTTTGCCGGATCAAGAGCTACCAACTCTTTTTCCGAAGGTAACTGGCTTCAGCAGAGCGCAGATACCAA
ATACTGTCCTTCTAGTGTAGCCGTAGTTAGGCCACCACTTCAAGAACTCTGTAGCACCGCCTACATACCT
CGCTCTGCTAATCCTGTTACCAGTGGCTGCTGCCAGTGGCGATAAGTCGTGTCTTACCGGGTTGGACTCA
AGACGATAGTTACCGGATAAGGCGCAGCGGTCGGGCTGAACGGGGGGTTCGTGCACACAGCCCAGCTTGG
AGCGAACGACCTACACCGAACTGAGATACCTACAGCGTGAGCTATGAGAAAGCGCCACGCTTCCCGAAGG
GAGAAAGGCGGACAGGTATCCGGTAAGCGGCAGGGTCGGAACAGGAGAGCGCACGAGGGAGCTTCCAGGG
GGAAACGCCTGGTATCTTTATAGTCCTGTCGGGTTTCGCCACCTCTGACTTGAGCGTCGATTTTTGTGAT
GCTCGTCAGGGGGGCGGAGCCTATGGAAAAACGCCAGCAACGCGGCCTTTTTACGGTTCCTGGGCTTTTG
CTGGCCTTTTGCTCACATGTTCTTTCCTGCACTAGATCCCCGGCAAGTTCATCCTTAGGGTTTCCATATC
TCTTAAAAAGTCAATTTCTGCTTGATTAATTTCTTGTGGATTATTGTTTTTGCGGTTTTTCATTTTTTAT
CTCCTTGAGTATTGAATTTTTTCTTATATATAAATATATAGCAAAAACTATTTTTGCCAACTTTTTTACA
AAAAATTTTTTATTAAAACACTTAGGGCTTTGCTAAATTCTCTTTTAAAAGAACTTAGTAAAGCCCTATG
GATTTAAGAACTGATTATACTTACGTAGTAAAAATACTACAGATATTAATAGTATAGACCATATCAAAAT
CATAATCAATTTATATTTATCTAAAATTGTAGTCCATACAAAATACAAAAAAATTAGGTTTTTCTAAATT
CTATTTTAAAAGAACTTAGTAACACCTAATCTCTAAATTACTTACAAAATTCTAAAATTAGATTTTTAGT
TCTTCATATTTCTTTAAAAGTTTTTTAAGAAAATCTTTTTGATTTTCAAAAATTTCATGCATCATAAAAC
TAGTAAATTTGGATTTTTTTTTGTAAAAATCATAACTTTCTTGGGTTTTAAGTTGAAATCTTAATGGTTT
TATTGGATTTTGCCTAGATTTTTTTAACGCCGGACTTTCTTTATCTTTTATAAAATTATAAGAATTTTTA
ATACCATTTTCTATTAAATAATCTTCTTTTATAAGCCCCTCTTGCAGTGCAGTTGCTAATCTTAAATACT
TATACGCTTGAGTTTTTGCTACATCAAAGTCTTTTATAAAATCAAGAAAAGTTTTATAACCATCAAATTT
ATAATATTGATTATCTTTTATTTCTTTTAAAATTTTAATATTTTCCACCCTGTGGAATATTTCTTTTTTG
AAATTGTCATTTAACTTTTCCTTTAGTGTCTTGTAATAAGAAATTTTACTTTCATTAATCATTAAATTTT
GTTCAACATAAGTATCTATCTTTTTTGTTAAAACTTTAACAACACGTTTTTTTTCCATAAAAATTTTCCT
TTATTTTTGCAACATTTTCCTTAATTGATATAATTGTTACTATTTTAGATTTTTTAATATCCACTTAAGA
ATTAATCCCTCACTAGAATATTTTTTATTATAGAATTCATATACATGTTTTTCTAAATCTATAAATTTAT
CAACAATTGCTTTATTATAGGGTGTATCTATCTTTTCTTTTCTTAATAATCGTCTCATATTCTTTAAATA
ACAACAAACACTGCCGGTTTTAAACCTAAATTCTATGTAATATATTTTTGAAAAAGTATATACATTTTCA
ACCCCGTTTATTTCATACTTTACAAAAACATTATTTATTGGTTTTCTATAACCATAGTAAATGCCTAAAA
ATTTGTCCCCGTCTTTCATAGGATATAGATAAAGTTTTTGAATCTCTGATTTATCTAATAATTTTTCAAA
AAAAATTATACACCGCTTTTGTTTGTTACTAACTACTCTATGCAATGCCTTTAATATTTTTGTGTGATAT
ATATTTTTATCACCTTTTTTTTCTTTCAGCAGGAAGATACTTTCTTTTGGAAATTTAATTTTTTGTTCAT
TTATTCTTGCAGCCTTAAGTCCGATTTTCATATTTAATCCTTATATAGCCTTTCTATTTAATTCTTTTAA
ACTCAATAAACTTTTTTGGTTTTTCATTAGTTCTAATAATTCGCAATAATATGTGCAAAACACTTTATTG
TATTCTATTTTCTTTTGGTTATTCAAATATTCTTTTATAATTGGCTTTAGAAGTTCAATATTTACTTCTT
TTTTTAGTTGTTCAATAAGGATATTGAAAATGTTTGTTTTTAAATCTTGATAATTTTGTTGAGAATTTTC
TTTTTTTCTTTCAATTGACTTCTCTAATTTACGCTTTATATTGTTTAAATCGCTATATTTATGACTTTCA
ATAATAAAATGAGGCTTAAATTTGTAATTTTCGTATATTTTTTGGAAACTTGTTTCTAATTGTTTAGAAT
TATATTCATTTTTTTCAAATTCTTTTTGAGTGTTGCATAGAATTTCCTTTAATTTTTCTTGTTTTTCTTT
CATACAAGATTTAGTAAAATGTATATTTTTATTTTTTAGTAATTTAATTTCTATTATTTTTATGATTTTA
AGTATTTTGATTATATTATCTTTATCAATATTTAAATTGAATAAAATTGTAAGAAAAATTGAAAGAATTT
TTTTACATAAAAAGTTACATTTATTGAAGTAATTTCTTACTTGATACTTTTCTATTTCATTAATCTTTCT
TTCTTCTTTTATATTATTTTTATTATTTAAACACTCCTTTAAATCTACACTCCCATTTTTAGTAAATCTA
TCTTTAAGGCCCCTTGAAACTCTATTTTGAAATCTTAAATCTTTTTTTTCTTGAAAGTATTTATAGATTT
TTTGGTAACATTCTTTTTTTGAAAAATTAAGTTGATAGTATATTTCGGTCCCCAAATTTACCCCTAAGTG
TTTGTGATAATTAGTTGTGACTTTAAATTCTTTTTCTAATTTGTAAAGGTAATTTTGCAGTGTTTTTAGT
TTAACGGGTGTTTGACTATTTCTTTTAAGGTTTTCATTAAAGTAATAGAGTATGTTTTTTTGTGTGTATT
TCTTATATGTTTTATTTATGTACGCTAGTGTTGAGATAAGAACTACTAATTTATACTGTAATTTATTGTA
GCAAGTTGTGGTTTTACTGGTTTTGTTTATATTAGATAAGTTTTCCATTTATAGCTCCTTGAATACCGGA
TTTTTTATCTATAAAGTATATATATCACAATTTTGATTTAAAAGTAAATTCTTTTTTTAAAAATACAAAA
ATTTTTTATAAATTATATAGACCATGATATTGTATTAATACTAATTGATTTTAATTTAAGGTTGAACTAA
AATAAACATAGTTTTGTAGAAAATAATTTTTCATTATTTTGCTACTTGATATTGGATCGTAAAAATATTA
GGGCTTTACAAAGTTCTTTTAAAAGAGAATTTAGTAAAGCCCTAAGTCTTTTAATAAAAAATTTTTTGTA
AAAAAGTTGGCAAAAATAGTTTTTGCTATATATTTATATATAAGAAAAAATTCAATACTCAAGGAGATAA
AAAATGGAAAACTTAAACAATAATCCACAAAAAATTAATCAAATAAATAAGCAAACTAATTTTATTGGTT
TTGAAAATTTTATAGAACTTGATAATCAAGTTAATCAAACTAAAGAAAAAAGTAAATTAAGTAAGATAGG
TAAGAAATTACCCGGAATAAGCAGTCAAGTCTAGTCTAGTGCGGCCGCGCCCAATACGCAAACCGCCTCT
CCCCGCGCGTTGGCCGATTCATTAATGCAGCTGGCACGACAGGTTTCCCGACTGGAAAGCGGGCAGTGAG
CGCAACGCAATTAATGTGAGTTAGCTCACTCATTAGGCACCCCAGGCTTTACACTTTATGCTTCCGGCTC
GTATGTTGTGTGGAATTGTGAGCGGATAACAATTTCACACAGGAAACAGCTATGACATGATTACGAATTC
GAGCTCGTTGATATTAAACTTAAAAGCAATATTATTGTTGTAAGAAATACGTAAACCTTAGGCTCTATTC
CTAGGATTGGCTTTAATTTAACTTCAAAAAGCTCAACATTTGAATTCTCGTCAACCTCTTTCATCTTTTA
AAGTATAGAAAAGTATTTAAATAAGTGTCAATATTTTGTATTATTTAATTCTTGAGGTTAGGTTGGATCC
AGGAGGTTCATGGTTAGTAAAGGTGAAGAAGATAATATGGCTATTATTAAAGAATTTATGAGATTTAAAG
TTCACATGGAAGGTAGTGTTAATGGTCATGAATTTGAAATTGAAGGTGAAGGTGAAGGTAGACCTTATGA
AGGTACTCAAACTGCTAAATTAAAAGTTACTAAAGGTGGTCCTTTACCTTTTGCTTGGGATATTTTAAGT
CCTCAATTTATGTATGGTAGTAAAGCATACGTTAAACATCCTGCTGATATTCCTGATTATTTAAAATTAA
GTTTTCCTGAAGGTTTTAAATGGGAAAGAGTTATGAATTTTGAAGATGGTGGTGTTGTTACTGTTACTCA
AGATAGTAGTTTACAAGATGGTGAATTTATTTATAAAGTTAAATTAAGAGGTACTAATTTTCCTAGTGAT
GGTCCTGTTATGCAAAAAAAAACTATGGGTTGGGAAGCTAGTAGTGAAAGAATGTATCCTGAAGATGGTG
CTTTAAAAGGTGAAATTAAACAAAGATTAAAATTAAAAGATGGTGGTCATTATGATGCTGAAGTTAAAAC
TACTTATAAAGCTAAAAAACCTGTTCAATTACCTGGTGCTTATAATGTTAATATTAAATTAGATATTACT
TCGCATAATGAAGATTATACTATTGTTGAACAATATGAAAGAGCTGAAGGTAGACATAGTACAGGTGGTA
TGGATGAATTATATAAATAAGCTTGGCACTGGCCGTCGTTTTACAACGTCGTGACTGGGAAAACCCTGGC
GTTACCCAACTTAATCGCCTTGCAGCACATCCCCCTTTCGCCAGCTGGCGTAATAGCGAAGAGGCCCGCA
CCGATCGCCCTTCCCAACAGTTGCGCAGCCTGAATGGCGAATGGCGCGGCCGCCCTAGGTTAATACCCGA
GCTTCAAGGAAGATTTCCTATTAAGGTTGAACTTAAGAGCTTAAGCATAGACGATTTGAAAAAAATTTTA
AAACAAACAAAAAATTCTTTAATAAAACAATATGTTGCGATGTTTAAGGTTTATGATTTAGATTTAAAGT
TTAGTGAGGAAGCTATAGATAGAATTGCAGAGCTTACTTTTAATATGAATCTTGAGAGTGAAAATCTTGG
TGCCAGAAGACTTCACGGTGTTATGGAAATAGTGCTTGCAGATCTTTTTTTTGAAGTGCCTGGCAGTAAG
TTGAAAAAATTTGAAATAAACTTGGACTATGTTAATAAAAAAATACAAATTAACGAACAAAAAGATTTGA
ATTATTATATAATTTAGTTAAAAGCAATTTTAAATGAGGGAGGTTTCCATATGGGCCATATTCAACGGGA
AACGTCGAGGCCGCGATTAAATTCCAACATGGATGCTGATTTATATGGGTATAAATGGGCTCGCGATAAT
GTCGGGCAATCAGGTGCGACAATCTATCGCTTGTATGGGAAGCCCGATGCGCCAGAGTTGTTTCTGAAAC
ATGGCAAAGGTAGCGTTGCCAATGATGTTACAGATGAGATGGTCAGACTAAACTGGCTGACGGAATTTAT
GCCTCTTCCGACCATCAAGCATTTTATCCGTACTCCTGATGATGCATGGTTACTCACCACTGCGATCCCC
GGAAAAACAGCATTCCAGGTATTAGAAGAATATCCTGATTCAGGTGAAAATATTGTTGATGCGCTGGCAG
TGTTCCTGCGCCGGTTGCATTCGATTCCTGTTTGTAATTGTCCTTTTAACAGCGATCGCGTATTTCGTCT
CGCTCAGGCGCAATCACGAATGAATAACGGTTTGGTTGATGCGAGTGATTTTGATGACGAGCGTAATGGC
TGGCCTGTTGAACAAGTCTGGAAAGAAATGCATAAACTTTTGCCATTCTCACCGGATTCAGTCGTCACTC
ATGGTGATTTCTCACTTGATAACCTTATTTTTGACGAGGGGAAATTAATAGGTTGTATTGATGTTGGACG
AGTCGGAATCGCAGACCGATACCAGGATCTTGCCATCCTATGGAACTGCCTCGGTGAGTTTTCTCCTTCA
TTACAGAAACGGCTTTTTCAAAAATATGGTATTGATAATCCTGATATGAATAAATTGCAGTTTCATTTGA
TGCTCGATGAGTTTTTCTAATCAGACTCGAGTGGCCGAGGAGCAGGACTGACACGTGCTAAAACTTCATT
TTTAATTTAAAAGGATCTAGGTGAAGATCCTTTTTGATAATCTCATGA
