Features (pLannotate 1.2.2; 12 found; start..end, strand, type, name):
      1..31      +  promoter       lac promoter: promoter for the E. coli lac operon
     39..55      +  protein_bind   lac operator: The lac repressor binds to the lac operator to inhibit transcription in E. coli. This inhibition can be relieved by adding lactose or isopropyl-β-D-thiogalactopyranoside (IPTG). lac repressor encoded by lacI
     99..227     -  CDS            Y032_BORBU (fragment): Protein predicted: Swiss-Prot protein existence level 4. From Borrelia burgdorferi (strain ATCC 35210 / B31 / CIP 102532 / DSM 4680).
    313..1020    +  CDS            mCherry: mCherry is a basic (constitutively fluorescent) red fluorescent protein published in 2004, derived from Discosoma sp.. It is reported to be a very rapidly-maturing monomer with low acid sensitivity.
   1030..1184    +  CDS            lacZα (fragment): LacZα fragment of β-galactosidase; lacZ fragment
   1203..1577    +  CDS            hslU (fragment): HSLU_BORBU - Protein inferred from homology: Swiss-Prot protein existence level 3. ATPase subunit of a proteasome-like degradation complex; this subunit has chaperone activity. The binding of ATP and its subsequent hydrolysis by HslU are essential for unfolding of protein substrates subsequently hydrolyzed by HslV. HslU recognizes the N-terminal part of its protein substrates and unfolds these before they are guided to HslV for hydrolysis. From Borrelia burgdorferi (strain ATCC 35210 / B31 / CIP 102532 / DSM 4680).
   1618..2423    +  CDS            KanR (fragment): aminoglycoside phosphotransferase; aph(3')-Ia; confers resistance to kanamycin in bacteria or G418 (Geneticin®) in eukaryotes
   2434..2454    +  CDS            BleoR (fragment): antibiotic-binding protein; Sh ble from Streptoalloteichus hindustanus; confers resistance to bleomycin, phleomycin, and Zeocin™
   2592..3180    +  rep_origin     ori: high-copy-number ColE1/pMB1/pBR322/pUC origin of replication
   4146..4162    -  promoter       ADH1 promoter (fragment): S. cerevisiae ADH1; promoter for alcohol dehydrogenase 1
   6552..6644    +  CDS            lacI (fragment): lac repressor; lacI; The lac repressor binds to the lac operator to inhibit transcription in E. coli. This inhibition can be relieved by adding lactose or isopropyl-β-D-thiogalactopyranoside (IPTG).
   6657..6678    +  protein_bind   CAP binding site: CAP binding activates transcription in the presence of cAMP. E. coli catabolite activator protein
>Addgene plasmid #118240 | pBSV2_P0031-mCherryBb | addgene full sequence | sequence record 227367 | Addgene NGS Result
TTTACACTTTATGCTTCCGGCTCGTATGTTGTGTGGAATTGTGAGCGGATAACAATTTCACACAGGAAAC
AGCTATGACATGATTACGAATTCGAGCTCGTTGATATTAAACTTAAAAGCAATATTATTGTTGTAAGAAA
TACGTAAACCTTAGGCTCTATTCCTAGGATTGGCTTTAATTTAACTTCAAAAAGCTCAACATTTGAATTC
TCGTCAACCTCTTTCATCTTTTAAAGTATAGAAAAGTATTTAAATAAGTGTCAATATTTTGTATTATTTA
ATTCTTGAGGTTAGGTTGGATCCAGGAGGTTCATGGTTAGTAAAGGTGAAGAAGATAATATGGCTATTAT
TAAAGAATTTATGAGATTTAAAGTTCACATGGAAGGTAGTGTTAATGGTCATGAATTTGAAATTGAAGGT
GAAGGTGAAGGTAGACCTTATGAAGGTACTCAAACTGCTAAATTAAAAGTTACTAAAGGTGGTCCTTTAC
CTTTTGCTTGGGATATTTTAAGTCCTCAATTTATGTATGGTAGTAAAGCATACGTTAAACATCCTGCTGA
TATTCCTGATTATTTAAAATTAAGTTTTCCTGAAGGTTTTAAATGGGAAAGAGTTATGAATTTTGAAGAT
GGTGGTGTTGTTACTGTTACTCAAGATAGTAGTTTACAAGATGGTGAATTTATTTATAAAGTTAAATTAA
GAGGTACTAATTTTCCTAGTGATGGTCCTGTTATGCAAAAAAAAACTATGGGTTGGGAAGCTAGTAGTGA
AAGAATGTATCCTGAAGATGGTGCTTTAAAAGGTGAAATTAAACAAAGATTAAAATTAAAAGATGGTGGT
CATTATGATGCTGAAGTTAAAACTACTTATAAAGCTAAAAAACCTGTTCAATTACCTGGTGCTTATAATG
TTAATATTAAATTAGATATTACTTCGCATAATGAAGATTATACTATTGTTGAACAATATGAAAGAGCTGA
AGGTAGACATAGTACAGGTGGTATGGATGAATTATATAAATAAGCTTGGCACTGGCCGTCGTTTTACAAC
GTCGTGACTGGGAAAACCCTGGCGTTACCCAACTTAATCGCCTTGCAGCACATCCCCCTTTCGCCAGCTG
GCGTAATAGCGAAGAGGCCCGCACCGATCGCCCTTCCCAACAGTTGCGCAGCCTGAATGGCGAATGGCGC
GGCCGCCCTAGGTTAATACCCGAGCTTCAAGGAAGATTTCCTATTAAGGTTGAACTTAAGAGCTTAAGCA
TAGACGATTTGAAAAAAATTTTAAAACAAACAAAAAATTCTTTAATAAAACAATATGTTGCGATGTTTAA
GGTTTATGATTTAGATTTAAAGTTTAGTGAGGAAGCTATAGATAGAATTGCAGAGCTTACTTTTAATATG
AATCTTGAGAGTGAAAATCTTGGTGCCAGAAGACTTCACGGTGTTATGGAAATAGTGCTTGCAGATCTTT
TTTTTGAAGTGCCTGGCAGTAAGTTGAAAAAATTTGAAATAAACTTGGACTATGTTAATAAAAAAATACA
AATTAACGAACAAAAAGATTTGAATTATTATATAATTTAGTTAAAAGCAATTTTAAATGAGGGAGGTTTC
CATATGGGCCATATTCAACGGGAAACGTCGAGGCCGCGATTAAATTCCAACATGGATGCTGATTTATATG
GGTATAAATGGGCTCGCGATAATGTCGGGCAATCAGGTGCGACAATCTATCGCTTGTATGGGAAGCCCGA
TGCGCCAGAGTTGTTTCTGAAACATGGCAAAGGTAGCGTTGCCAATGATGTTACAGATGAGATGGTCAGA
CTAAACTGGCTGACGGAATTTATGCCTCTTCCGACCATCAAGCATTTTATCCGTACTCCTGATGATGCAT
GGTTACTCACCACTGCGATCCCCGGAAAAACAGCATTCCAGGTATTAGAAGAATATCCTGATTCAGGTGA
AAATATTGTTGATGCGCTGGCAGTGTTCCTGCGCCGGTTGCATTCGATTCCTGTTTGTAATTGTCCTTTT
AACAGCGATCGCGTATTTCGTCTCGCTCAGGCGCAATCACGAATGAATAACGGTTTGGTTGATGCGAGTG
ATTTTGATGACGAGCGTAATGGCTGGCCTGTTGAACAAGTCTGGAAAGAAATGCATAAACTTTTGCCATT
CTCACCGGATTCAGTCGTCACTCATGGTGATTTCTCACTTGATAACCTTATTTTTGACGAGGGGAAATTA
ATAGGTTGTATTGATGTTGGACGAGTCGGAATCGCAGACCGATACCAGGATCTTGCCATCCTATGGAACT
GCCTCGGTGAGTTTTCTCCTTCATTACAGAAACGGCTTTTTCAAAAATATGGTATTGATAATCCTGATAT
GAATAAATTGCAGTTTCATTTGATGCTCGATGAGTTTTTCTAATCAGACTCGAGTGGCCGAGGAGCAGGA
CTGACACGTGCTAAAACTTCATTTTTAATTTAAAAGGATCTAGGTGAAGATCCTTTTTGATAATCTCATG
ACCAAAATCCCTTAACGTGAGTTTTCGTTCCACTGAGCGTCAGACCCCGTAGAAAAGATCAAAGGATCTT
CTTGAGATCCTTTTTTTCTGCGCGTAATCTGCTGCTTGCAAACAAAAAAACCACCGCTACCAGCGGTGGT
TTGTTTGCCGGATCAAGAGCTACCAACTCTTTTTTCGAAGGTAACTGGCTTCAGCAGAGCGCAGATACCA
AATACTGTTCTTCTAGTGTAGCCGTAGTTAGGCCACCACTTCAAGAACTCTGTAGCACCGCCTACATACC
TCGCTCTGCTAATCCTGTTACCAGTGGCTGCTGCCAGTGGCGATAAGTCGTGTCTTACCGGGTTGGACTC
AAGACGATAGTTACCGGATAAGGCGCAGCGGTCGGGCTGAACGGGGGGTTCGTGCACACAGCCCAGCTTG
GAGCGAACGACCTACACCGAACTGAGATACCTACAGCGTGAGCTATGAGAAAGCGCCACGCTTCCCGAAG
GGAGAAAGGCGGACAGGTATCCGGTAAGCGGCAGGGTCGGAACAGGAGAGCGCACGAGGGAGCTTCCAGG
GGGAAACGCCTGGTATCTTTATAGTCCTGTCGGGTTTCGCCACCTCTGACTTGAGCGTCGATTTTTGTGA
TGCTCGTCAGGGGGGCGGAGCCTATGGAAAAACGCCAGCAACGCGGCCTTTTTACGGTTCCTGGCCTTTT
GCTGGCCTTTTGCTCACATGTTCTTTCCTGCACTAGATCCCCGGCAAGTTCATCCTTAGGGTTTTCATAT
CTCTTAAAAAGTCAATTTCTGCTTGATTAATTTCTTGTGGATTATTGTTTTTGCGGTTTTTCATTTTTTA
TCTCCTTGAGTATTGAATTTTTTCTTATATATAAATATATAGCAAAAACTATTTTTGCCAACTTTTTTAC
AAAAAATTTTTTATTAAAACACTTAGGGCTTTGCTAAATTCTCTTTTAAAAGAACTTAGTAAAGCCCTAT
GGATTTAAGAACTGATTATACTTACGTAGTAAAATACTACAGATATTAATAGTATAGACCATATCAAAAT
CATAATCAATTTATATTTATCTAAAATTGTAGTCCATACAAAATACAAAAAAATTAGGTTTTTCTAAATT
CTATTTTAAAAGAACTTAGTAACACCTAATCTCTAAATTACTTACAAAATTCTAAAATTAGATTTTTAGT
TCTTCATATTTCTTTAAAAGTTTTTTAAGAAAATCTTTTTGATTTTCAAAAATTTCATGCATCATAAAAC
TAGTAAATTTGGATTTTTTTTTGTAAAAATCATAACTTTCTTGGGTTTTAAGTTGAAATCTTAATGGTTT
TATTGGATTTTGCCTAGATTTTTTTAACGCCGGACTTTCTTTATCTTTTATAAAATTATAAGAATTTTTA
ATACCATTTTCTATTAAATAATCTTCTTTTATAAGCCCCTCTTGCAGTGCAGTTGCTAATCTTAAATACT
TATACGCTTGAGTTTTTGCTACATCAAAGTCTTTTATAAAATCAAGAAAAGTTTTATAACCATCAAATTT
ATAATATTGATTATCTTTTATTTCTTTTAAAATTTTAATATTTTCCACCCTGTGGAATATTTCTTTTTTG
AAATTGTCATTTAACTTTTCCTTTAGTGTCTTGTAATAAGAAATTTTACTTTCATTAATCATTAAATTTT
GTTCAACATAAGTATCTATCTTTTTTGTTAAAACTTTAACAACACGTTTTTTTTCCATAAAAATTTTCCT
TTATTTTTGCAACATTTTCCTTAATTGATATAATTGTTACTATTTTAGATTTTTTAATATCCACTTAAGA
ATTAATCCCTCACTAGAATATTTTTTATTATAGAATTCATATACATGTTTTTCTAAATCTATAAATTTAT
CAACAATTGCTTTATTATAGGGTGTATCTATCTTTTCTTTTCTTAATAATCGTCTCGTATTCTTTAAATA
ACAACAAACACTGCCGGTTTTAAACCTAAATTCTATGTAATATATTTTTGAAAAAGTATATACATTTTCA
ACCCCGTTTATTTCATACTTTACAAAAACATTATTTATTGGTTTTCTATAACCATAGTAAATGCCTAAAA
ATTTGTCCCCGTCTTTCATAGGATATAGATAAAGTTTTTGAATCTCTGATTTATCTAATAATTTTTCAAA
AAAAATTATACACCGCTTTTGTTTGTTACTAACTACTCTATGCAATGCCTTTAATATTTTTGTGTGATAT
ATATTTTTATCACCTTTTTTTTCTTTCAGCAGGAAGATACTTTCTTTTGGAAATTTAATTTTTTGTTCAT
TTATTCTTGCAGCCTTAAGTCCGATTTTCATATTTAATCCTTATATAGCCTTTCTATTTAATTCTTTTAA
ACTCAATAAACTTTTTTGGTTTTTCATTAGTTCTAATAATTCGCAATAATATGTGCAAAACACTTTATTG
TATTCTATTTTCTTTTGGTTATTCAAATATTCTTTTATAATTGGCTTTAGAAGTTCAATATTTACTTCTT
TTTTTAGTTGTTCAATAAGGATATTGAAAATGTTTGTTTTTAAATCTTGATAATTTTGTTGAGAATTTTC
TTTTTTTCTTTCAATTGACTTCTCTAATTTACGCTTTATATTGTTTAAATCGCTATATTTATGACTTTCA
ATAATAAAATGAGGCTTAAATTTGTAATTTTCGTATATTTTTTGGAAACTTGTTTCTAATTGTTTAGAAT
TATATTCATTTTTTTCAAATTCTTTTTGAGTGTTGCATAGAATTTCCTTTAATTTTTCTTGTTTTTCTTT
CATACAAGATTTAGTAAAATGTATATTTTTATTTTTTAGTAATTTAATTTCTATTATTTTTATGATTTTA
AGTATTTTGATTATATTATCTTTATCAATATTTAAATTGAATAAAATTGTAAGAAAAATTGAAAGAATTT
TTTTACATAAAAAGTTACATTTATTGAAGTAATTTCTTACTTGATACTTTTCTATTTCATTAATCTTTCT
TTCTTCTTTTATATTATTTTTATTATTTAAACACTCCTTTAAATCTACACTCCCATTTTTAGTAAATCTA
TCTTTAAGGCCCCTTGAAACTCTATTTTGAAATCTTAAATCTTTTTTTTCTTGAAAGTATTTATAGATTT
TTTGGTAACATTCTTTTTTTGAAAAATTAAGTTGATAGTATATTTCGGTCCCCAAATTTACCCCTAAGTG
TTTGTGATAATTAGTTGTGACTTTAAATTCTTTTTCTAATTTGTAAAGGTAATTTTGCAGTGTTTTTAGT
TTAACGGGTGTTTGACTATTTCTTTTAAGGTTTTCATTAAAGTAATAGAGTATGTTTTTTTGTGTGTATT
TCTTATATGTTTTATTTATGTACGCTAGTGTTGAGATAAGGACTACTAATTTATACTGTAATTTATTGTA
GCAAGTTGTGGTTTTACTGGTTTTGTTTATATTAGATAAGTTTTCCATTTATAGCTCCTTGAATACCGGA
TTTTTTATCTATAAAGTATATATATCACAATTTTGATTTAAAAGTAAATTCTTTTTTTAAAAATACAAAA
ATTTTTTATAAATTATATAGACCATGATATTGTATTAATACTAATTGATTTTAATTTAAGGTTGAACTAA
AATAAACATAGTTTTGTAGAAAATAATTTTTCATTATTTTGCTACTTGATATTGGATCGTAAAAATATTA
GGGCTTTACAAAGTTCTTTTAAAAGAGAATTTAGTAAAGCCCTAAGTCTTTTAATAAAAAATTTTTTGTA
AAAAAGTTGGCAAAAATAGTTTTTGCTATATATTTATATATAAGAAAAAATTCAATACTCAAGGAGATAA
AAAATGGAAAACTTAAACAATAATCCACAAAAAATTAATCAAATAAATAAGCAAACTAATTTTATTGGTT
TTGAAAATTTTATAGAACTTGATAATCAAGTTAATCAAACTAAAGAAAAAAGTAAATTAAGTAAGATAGG
TAAGAAATTACCCGGAATAAGCAGTCAAGTCTAGTGCGGCCGCGCCCAATACGCAAACCGCCTCTCCCCG
CGCGTTGGCCGATTCATTAATGCAGCTGGCACGACAGGTTTCCCGACTGGAAAGCGGGCAGTGAGCGCAA
CGCAATTAATGTGAGTTAGCTCACTCATTAGGCACCCCAGGC
